Addgene plasmid #164542: PD29
Purpose: Expresses Drd1-FLAG
Depositing lab: Gregory Pazour. Depositing organization: University of Massachusetts, Worcester. Publication: Ubiquitin links smoothened to intraflagellar transport to regulate Hedgehog signaling. Desai PB, Stuck MW, Lv B, Pazour GJ. J Cell Biol. 2020 Jul 6;219(7). pii: 151798. doi: 10.1083/jcb.201912104. PubMed 32435793.
Backbone
  Vector backbone: Phage lentivirus
  Vector type: Lentiviral
  Selectable markers: Blasticidin
Growth in bacteria
  Bacterial resistance: Ampicillin, 100 μg/mL
  Growth temperature: 37°C
  Growth strain: NEB Stable
  Copy number: High Copy
Gene/Insert
  Gene/Insert name: Dopamine receptor D1
  Species: M. musculus (mouse)
  Mutation: WT
  Entrez Gene: Drd1 (a.k.a. C030036C15Rik, Drd-1, Drd1a, Gpcr15)
  Promoter: CMV
  Tag / fusion protein: FLAG (C terminal on insert)
  Cloning method: Gibson Cloning
Terms and licenses: Academic/Nonprofit Terms; Industry Terms: Not Available to Industry
How to cite: PD29 was a gift from Gregory Pazour (Addgene plasmid # 164542 ; http://n2t.net/addgene:164542 ; RRID:Addgene_164542)
