[The description below was written by a language model from this plasmid's Addgene catalogue record and pLannotate feature annotations shown in this document.]
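Description:
PD29 is a lentiviral expression plasmid built on a pHAGE-type HIV-1 backbone (recorded as "Phage lentivirus") that expresses wild-type mouse dopamine receptor D1 (Drd1) with a C-terminal FLAG tag. It is about 8.8 kb and is maintained in E. coli through a high-copy ColE1/pUC-type origin and a β-lactamase gene conferring ampicillin resistance. The recorded growth strain is a recombination-deficient host of the kind commonly used to keep repeated LTR sequences stable. The feature table also picks up small remnants of lacI, the lac promoter/operator and SV40 sequences in the bacterial backbone; these appear to be cloning leftovers rather than functional parts.

The viral portion runs from an HIV-1 LTR through the Ψ packaging signal with a partial gag sequence, the Rev response element for Rev-dependent nuclear export of the genomic RNA, and the cPPT/CTS, which aids nuclear import and transduction efficiency. Downstream, the CMV enhancer and immediate-early promoter drive a single bicistronic transcript: the Drd1 coding sequence fused to a 3xFLAG epitope, then an EMCV IRES and the blasticidin S deaminase gene. Blasticidin resistance is therefore coupled to receptor expression in transduced mammalian cells. A WPRE follows to enhance transcript stability and expression, and a second truncated LTR annotation, with adjacent nef fragments, closes the proviral unit.

The plasmid serves as a transfer vector and needs packaging and envelope functions supplied in trans. It is suited to generating stable, blasticidin-selected cell lines in which the receptor can be detected through its FLAG tag. The associated study concerns ubiquitin, intraflagellar transport and Hedgehog signalling, but the record does not state the specific role of this receptor in that work.
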