Features (pLannotate 1.2.2; 26 found; start..end, strand, type, name):
    571..681     +  CDS            nef (fragment): NEF_SIVS4 - Experimental evidence at protein level: Swiss-Prot protein existence level 1. Interferes with TCR signaling from the cell membrane. Interacts with CD247/TCRZ (TCR zeta chain) and exert potent down- regulation of cell surface TCR/CD3 complexes. From Simian immunodeficiency virus (isolate F236/smH4) (SIV-sm) (Simian immunodeficiency virus sooty mangabey monkey).
    724..904     +  LTR            5' LTR (truncated): truncated 5' long terminal repeat (LTR) from HIV-1
   1037..1141    +  promoter       AmpR promoter: bla
   1142..2002    +  CDS            AmpR: β-lactamase; bla; confers resistance to ampicillin, carbenicillin, and related antibiotics
   2173..2761    +  rep_origin     ori: high-copy-number ColE1/pMB1/pBR322/pUC origin of replication
   2944..2998    +  CDS            lacI (fragment): lac repressor; lacI; The lac repressor binds to the lac operator to inhibit transcription in E. coli. This inhibition can be relieved by adding lactose or isopropyl-β-D-thiogalactopyranoside (IPTG).
   3004..3097    +  rep_origin     SV40 ori (fragment): SV40 origin of replication
   3122..3159    +  CDS            lacI (fragment): lac repressor; lacI; The lac repressor binds to the lac operator to inhibit transcription in E. coli. This inhibition can be relieved by adding lactose or isopropyl-β-D-thiogalactopyranoside (IPTG).
   3172..3193    +  protein_bind   CAP binding site: CAP binding activates transcription in the presence of cAMP. E. coli catabolite activator protein
   3208..3238    +  promoter       lac promoter: promoter for the E. coli lac operon
   3246..3262    +  protein_bind   lac operator: The lac repressor binds to the lac operator to inhibit transcription in E. coli. This inhibition can be relieved by adding lactose or isopropyl-β-D-thiogalactopyranoside (IPTG). lac repressor encoded by lacI
   3296..3379    +  polyA_signal   SV40 poly(A) signal (fragment): SV40 polyadenylation signal
   3546..3875    +  CDS            nef (fragment): NEF_HV1BR - Experimental evidence at protein level: Swiss-Prot protein existence level 1. Extracellular Nef protein targets CD4(+) T-lymphocytes for apoptosis by interacting with CXCR4 surface receptors (PubMed:14990729). From Human immunodeficiency virus type 1 group M subtype B (isolate BRU/LAI) (HIV-1).
   3923..4180    +  LTR            5' LTR (truncated): truncated 5' long terminal repeat (LTR) from HIV-1
   4227..4352    +  misc_feature   HIV-1 Ψ: packaging signal of human immunodeficiency virus type 1
   4336..4674    +  CDS            HIV-1 gag (fragment): gag protein from human immunodeficiency virus 1; gag
   4849..5082    +  misc_feature   RRE: The Rev response element (RRE) of HIV-1 allows for Rev-dependent mRNA export from the nucleus to the cytoplasm.
   5459..5559    +  CDS            Rev (fragment): human immunodeficiency virus 1 (HIV-1) Rev protein; rev; enhances nuclear export of unspliced and incompletely spliced viral mRNAs
   5607..5724    +  misc_feature   cPPT/CTS: central polypurine tract and central termination sequence of HIV-1
   5776..6079    +  enhancer       CMV enhancer: human cytomegalovirus immediate early enhancer
   6080..6283    +  promoter       CMV promoter: human cytomegalovirus (CMV) immediate early promoter
   6378..7715    +  CDS            Drd1: DRD1_MOUSE - Also known as Drd1a, Gpcr15. Experimental evidence at protein level: Swiss-Prot protein existence level 1. Dopamine receptor whose activity is mediated by G proteins which activate adenylyl cyclase. From Mus musculus (Mouse).
   7728..7793    +  CDS            3xFLAG: three tandem FLAG® epitope tags, followed by an enterokinase cleavage site
   7819..8404    +  misc_feature   IRES2: internal ribosome entry site (IRES) of the encephalomyocarditis virus (EMCV)
   8405..8803    +  CDS            BSD: blasticidin S deaminase; Aspergillus terreus BSD; confers resistance to blasticidin
   8817..576     +  misc_feature   WPRE (across the origin): woodchuck hepatitis virus posttranscriptional regulatory element
>Addgene plasmid #164542 | PD29 | addgene full sequence | sequence record 325338 | Addgene NGS Result
ATTACAAAATTTGTGAAAGATTGACTGGTATTCTTAACTATGTTGCTCCTTTTACGCTATGTGGATACGC
TGCTTTAATGCCTTTGTATCATGCTATTGCTTCCCGTATGGCTTTCATTTTCTCCTCCTTGTATAAATCC
TGGTTGCTGTCTCTTTATGAGGAGTTGTGGCCCGTTGTCAGGCAACGTGGCGTGGTGTGCACTGTGTTTG
CTGACGCAACCCCCACTGGTTGGGGCATTGCCACCACCTGTCAGCTCCTTTCCGGGACTTTCGCTTTCCC
CCTCCCTATTGCCACGGCGGAACTCATCGCCGCCTGCCTTGCCCGCTGCTGGACAGGGGCTCGGCTGTTG
GGCACTGACAATTCCGTGGTGTTGTCGGGGAAATCATCGTCCTTTCCTTGGCTGCTCGCCTGTGTTGCCA
CCTGGATTCTGCGCGGGACGTCCTTCTGCTACGTCCCTTCGGCCCTCAATCCAGCGGACCTTCCTTCCCG
CGGCCTGCTGCCGGCTCTGCGGCCTCTTCCGCGTCTTCGCCTTCGCCCTCAGACGAGTCGGATCTCCCTT
TGGGCCGCCTCCCCGCCTGGTACCTTTAAGACCAATGACTTACAAGGCAGCTGTAGATCTTAGCCACTTT
TTAAAAGAAAAGGGGGGACTGGAAGGGCTAATTCACTCCCAACGAAGACAAGATCACCTGCAGGACAGGC
GCGCCCTGCTTTTTGCTTGTACTGGGTCTCTCTGGTTAGACCAGATCTGAGCCTGGGAGCTCTCTGGCTA
ACTAGGGAACCCACTGCTTAAGCCTCAATAAAGCTTGCCTTGAGTGCTTCAAGTAGTGTGTGCCCGTCTG
TTGTGTGACTCTGGTAACTAGAGATCCCTCAGACCCTTTTAGTCAGTGTGGAAAATCTCTAGCACCCGGG
CGATTAAGGAAAGGGCTAGATCATTCTTGAAGACGAAAGGGCCTCGTGATACGCCTATTTTTATAGGTTA
ATGTCATGATAATAATGGTTTCTTAGACGTCAGGTGGCACTTTTCGGGGAAATGTGCGCGGAACCCCTAT
TTGTTTATTTTTCTAAATACATTCAAATATGTATCCGCTCATGAGACAATAACCCTGATAAATGCTTCAA
TAATATTGAAAAAGGAAGAGTATGAGTATTCAACATTTCCGTGTCGCCCTTATTCCCTTTTTTGCGGCAT
TTTGCCTTCCTGTTTTTGCTCACCCAGAAACGCTGGTGAAAGTAAAAGATGCTGAAGATCAGTTGGGTGC
ACGAGTGGGTTACATCGAACTGGATCTCAACAGCGGTAAGATCCTTGAGAGTTTTCGCCCCGAAGAACGT
TTTCCAATGATGAGCACTTTTAAAGTTCTGCTATGTGGCGCGGTATTATCCCGTGTTGACGCCGGGCAAG
AGCAACTCGGTCGCCGCATACACTATTCTCAGAATGACTTGGTTGAGTACTCACCAGTCACAGAAAAGCA
TCTTACGGATGGCATGACAGTAAGAGAATTATGCAGTGCTGCCATAACCATGAGTGATAACACTGCGGCC
AACTTACTTCTGACAACGATCGGAGGACCGAAGGAGCTAACCGCTTTTTTGCACAACATGGGGGATCATG
TAACTCGCCTTGATCGTTGGGAACCGGAGCTGAATGAAGCCATACCAAACGACGAGCGTGACACCACGAT
GCCTGTAGCAATGGCAACAACGTTGCGCAAACTATTAACTGGCGAACTACTTACTCTAGCTTCCCGGCAA
CAATTAATAGACTGGATGGAGGCGGATAAAGTTGCAGGACCACTTCTGCGCTCGGCCCTTCCGGCTGGCT
GGTTTATTGCTGATAAATCTGGAGCCGGTGAGCGTGGGTCTCGCGGTATCATTGCAGCACTGGGGCCAGA
TGGTAAGCCCTCCCGTATCGTAGTTATCTACACGACGGGGAGTCAGGCAACTATGGATGAACGAAATAGA
CAGATCGCTGAGATAGGTGCCTCACTGATTAAGCATTGGTAACTGTCAGACCAAGTTTACTCATATATAC
TTTAGATTGATTTAAAACTTCATTTTTAATTTAAAAGGATCTAGGTGAAGATCCTTTTTGATAATCTCAT
GACCAAAATCCCTTAACGTGAGTTTTCGTTCCACTGAGCGTCAGACCCCGTAGAAAAGATCAAAGGATCT
TCTTGAGATCCTTTTTTTCTGCGCGTAATCTGCTGCTTGCAAACAAAAAAACCACCGCTACCAGCGGTGG
TTTGTTTGCCGGATCAAGAGCTACCAACTCTTTTTCCGAAGGTAACTGGCTTCAGCAGAGCGCAGATACC
AAATACTGTTCTTCTAGTGTAGCCGTAGTTAGGCCACCACTTCAAGAACTCTGTAGCACCGCCTACATAC
CTCGCTCTGCTAATCCTGTTACCAGTGGCTGCTGCCAGTGGCGATAAGTCGTGTCTTACCGGGTTGGACT
CAAGACGATAGTTACCGGATAAGGCGCAGCGGTCGGGCTGAACGGGGGGTTCGTGCACACAGCCCAGCTT
GGAGCGAACGACCTACACCGAACTGAGATACCTACAGCGTGAGCTATGAGAAAGCGCCACGCTTCCCGAA
GGGAGAAAGGCGGACAGGTATCCGGTAAGCGGCAGGGTCGGAACAGGAGAGCGCACGAGGGAGCTTCCAG
GGGGAAACGCCTGGTATCTTTATAGTCCTGTCGGGTTTCGCCACCTCTGACTTGAGCGTCGATTTTTGTG
ATGCTCGTCAGGGGGGCGGAGCCTATGGAAAAACGCCAGCAACGCGGCCTTTTTACGGTTCCTGGCCTTT
TGCTGGCCTTTTGCTCACATGTTCTTTCCTGCGTTATCCCCTGATTCTGTGGATAACCGTATTACCGCCT
TTGAGTGAGCTGATACCGCTCGCCGCAGCCGAACGACCGAGCGCAGCGAGTCAGTGAGCGAGGAAGCGGA
AGAGCGCCCAATACGCAAACCGCCTCTCCCCGCGCGTTGGCCGATTCATTAATGCAGCAAGCTCATGGCT
GACTAATTTTTTTTATTTATGCAGAGGCCGAGGCCGCCTCGGCCTCTGAGCTATTCCAGAAGTAGTGAGG
AGGCTTTTTTGGAGGCCTAGGCTTTTGCAAAAAGCTCCCCGTGGCACGACAGGTTTCCCGACTGGAAAGC
GGGCAGTGAGCGCAACGCAATTAATGTGAGTTAGCTCACTCATTAGGCACCCCAGGCTTTACACTTTATG
CTTCCGGCTCGTATGTTGTGTGGAATTGTGAGCGGATAACAATTTCACACAGGAAACAGCTATGACATGA
TTACGAATTTCACAAATAAAGCATTTTTTTCACTGCATTCTAGTTGTGGTTTGTCCAAACTCATCAATGT
ATCTTATCATGTCTGGATCAACTGGATAACTCAAGCTAACCAAAATCATCCCAAACTTCCCACCCCATAC
CCTATTACCACTGCCAATTACCTGTGGTTTCATTTACTCTAAACCTGTGATTCCTCTGAATTATTTTCAT
TTTAAAGAAATTGTATTTGTTAAATATGTACTACAAACTTAGTAGTTGGAAGGGCTAATTCACTCCCAAA
GAAGACAAGATATCCTTGATCTGTGGATCTACCACACACAAGGCTACTTCCCTGATTAGCAGAACTACAC
ACCAGGGCCAGGGGTCAGATATCCACTGACCTTTGGATGGTGCTACAAGCTAGTACCAGTTGAGCCAGAT
AAGGTAGAAGAGGCCAATAAAGGAGAGAACACCAGCTTGTTACACCCTGTGAGCCTGCATGGGATGGATG
ACCCGGAGAGAGAAGTGTTAGAGTGGAGGTTTGACAGCCGCCTAGCATTTCATCACGTGGCCCGAGAGCT
GCATCCGGAGTACTTCAAGAACTGCTGATATCGAGCTTGCTACAAGGGACTTTCCGCTGGGGACTTTCCA
GGGAGGCGTGGCCTGGGCGGGACTGGGGAGTGGCGAGCCCTCAGATCCTGCATATAAGCAGCTGCTTTTT
GCCTGTACTGGGTCTCTCTGGTTAGACCAGATCTGAGCCTGGGAGCTCTCTGGCTAACTAGGGAACCCAC
TGCTTAAGCCTCAATAAAGCTTGCCTTGAGTGCTTCAAGTAGTGTGTGCCCGTCTGTTGTGTGACTCTGG
TAACTAGAGATCCCTCAGACCCTTTTAGTCAGTGTGGAAAATCTCTAGCAGTGGCGCCCGAACAGGGACT
TGAAAGCGAAAGGGAAACCAGAGGAGCTCTCTCGACGCAGGACTCGGCTTGCTGAAGCGCGCACGGCAAG
AGGCGAGGGGCGGCGACTGCAGAGTACGCCAAAAATTTTGACTAGCGGAGGCTAGAAGGAGAGAGATGGG
TGCGAGAGCGTCAGTATTAAGCGGGGGAGAATTAGATCGCGATGGGAAAAAATTCGGTTAAGGCCAGGGG
GAAAGAAAAAATATAAATTAAAACATATAGTATGGGCAAGCAGGGAGCTAGAACGATTCGCAGTTAATCC
TGGCCTGTTAGAAACATCAGAAGGCTGTAGACAAATACTGGGACAGCTACAACCATCCCTTCAGACAGGA
TCAGAAGAACTTAGATCATTATATAATACAGTAGCAACCCTCTATTGTGTGCATCAAAGGATAGAGATAA
AAGACACCAAGGAAGCTTTAGACAAGATAGAGGAAGAGCAAAACAAAAGTAAGACCACCGCACAGCAAGC
GGCCGGCCGCTGATCTTCAGACCTGGAGGAGGAGATATGAGGGACAATTGGAGAAGTGAATTATATAAAT
ATAAAGTAGTAAAAATTGAACCATTAGGAGTAGCACCCACCAAGGCAAAGAGAAGAGTGGTGCAGAGAGA
AAAAAGAGCAGTGGGAATAGGAGCTTTGTTCCTTGGGTTCTTGGGAGCAGCAGGAAGCACTATGGGCGCA
GCGTCAATGACGCTGACGGTACAGGCCAGACAATTATTGTCTGGTATAGTGCAGCAGCAGAACAATTTGC
TGAGGGCTATTGAGGCGCAACAGCATCTGTTGCAACTCACAGTCTGGGGCATCAAGCAGCTCCAGGCAAG
AATCCTGGCTGTGGAAAGATACCTAAAGGATCAACAGCTCCTGGGGATTTGGGGTTGCTCTGGAAAACTC
ATTTGCACCACTGCTGTGCCTTGGAATGCTAGTTGGAGTAATAAATCTCTGGAACAGATTTGGAATCACA
CGACCTGGATGGAGTGGGACAGAGAAATTAACAATTACACAAGCTTAATACACTCCTTAATTGAAGAATC
GCAAAACCAGCAAGAAAAGAATGAACAAGAATTATTGGAATTAGATAAATGGGCAAGTTTGTGGAATTGG
TTTAACATAACAAATTGGCTGTGGTATATAAAATTATTCATAATGATAGTAGGAGGCTTGGTAGGTTTAA
GAATAGTTTTTGCTGTACTTTCTATAGTGAATAGAGTTAGGCAGGGATATTCACCATTATCGTTTCAGAC
CCACCTCCCAACCCCGAGGGGACCCGACAGGCCCGAAGGAATAGAAGAAGAAGGTGGAGAGAGAGACAGA
GACAGATCCATTCGATTAGTGAACGGATCTCGACGGTATCGCCGAATTCTCAACAATAGGCAGTATTCAT
CCACAATTTTAAAAGAAAAGGGGGGATTGGGGGGTACAGTGCAGGGGAAAGAATAGTAGACATAATAGCA
ACAGACATACAAACTAAAGAATTACAAAAACAAATTACAAAAATTCAAAATTTTCGGGTTTATTACTCGG
ACAGCAGAGATCCAGTTTGGACTAGTGGAGTTCCGCGTTACATAACTTACGCAAAATGGCCCGCCTGGCT
GACCGCCCAACGACCCCCGCCCATTGACGTCAATAATGACCAATGTTCCCATAGTAACGCCAATAGGGAC
TTTCCATTGACGTCAATGGGTGGAGTATTTACGCAAAACTGCCCACTTGGCAGTACATCAAGTGTATCAT
TTGCCAACAACGCCCCCTATTGACGTCAATGACGCAAAATGGCCCGCCTGGCATTATGCCCAGTACATGA
CCTTATGGGACTTTCCTACTTGGCAGTACATCTACGTATTAGTCATCGCTATTACCATGGTGATGCGGTT
TTGGCAGTACATCAATGGGCGTGGATAGCGGTTTGACTCACGGGGATTTCCAAGTCTCCACCCCATTGAC
GTCAATGGGAGTTTGTTTTGGCACCAAAATCAACGGGACTTTCCAAAATGTCGTAACAACTCCGCCCCAT
TGACGCAAATGGGCGGTAGGCGTGTACGGTGGGAGGTCTATATAAGCAGAGCTCGTTTAGTGAACCGTCA
GATCGCCTGGAGACGCCATCCACGCTGTTTTGACCTCCATTCAAGACACCGGCGGCCTTAATTAATGATC
AGGCACCATGGCTCCTAACACTTCTACCATGGATGAGACTGGCCTGCCAGTGGAGAGGGACTTCTCCTTT
CGCATCCTCACAGCCTGTTTTCTGTCCCTGCTTATCCTGTCCACTCTCTTAGGGAATACCCTTGTCTGTG
CCGCTGTCATCAGGTTTCGACACCTGCGGTCCAAGGTGACCAACTTCTTTGTCATCTCTTTAGCTGTGTC
AGATCTCTTGGTGGCTGTCTTGGTCATGCCCTGGAAAGCTGTGGCTGAGATTGCTGGCTTTTGGCCCTTT
GGGTCCTTTTGTAACATTTGGGTAGCCTTTGACATCATGTGCTCCACGGCATCCATCCTTAACCTCTGTG
TGATCAGCGTGGACAGGTATTGGGCTATCTCCAGCCCTTTCCAGTATGAGAGGAAGATGACTCCGAAGGC
AGCCTTCATCCTGATTAGCGTAGCATGGACTTTGTCTGTTCTCATATCCTTCATTCCAGTGCAGCTAAGC
TGGCACAAGGCAAAACCTACATGGCCCTTGGATGGCAATTTTACTTCCCTGGAAGATGCCGAGGATGACA
ACTGTGACACGAGGTTGAGCAGGACATACGCCATTTCATCCTCCCTCATAAGCTTTTACATCCCCGTAGC
CATTATGATCGTCACTTACACCAGTATCTACAGGATTGCCCAGAAGCAAATCCGGCGCATCTCAGCTTTG
GAGAGGGCAGCAGTCCATGCCAAGAACTGCCAGACCACCACAGGTAATGGAAACCCTGTCGAATGCTCTC
AATCAGAAAGTTCCTTTAAGATGTCCTTTAAGAGGGAGACTAAAGTCCTGAAGACACTGTCTGTGATCAT
GGGGGTATTCGTGTGCTGCTGGCTCCCTTTCTTCATTTCGAACTGTATGGTGCCCTTCTGTGGCTCTGAG
GAGACCCAGCCATTCTGCATTGATTCCATCACCTTCGATGTATTTGTGTGGTTTGGCTGGGCGAATTCCT
CCCTGAACCCCATTATTTATGCTTTTAATGCCGATTTTCAGAAGGCATTCTCGACCCTCTTAGGATGCTA
TAGACTCTGCCCTACAACGAATAATGCCATAGAGACTGTAAGCATCAACAACAACGGGGCTGTGATGTTT
TCCAGCCACCATGAGCCCCGAGGCTCCATCTCCAAGGACTGTAATCTGGTTTACCTGATCCCTCATGCTG
TGGGCTCCTCTGAGGACCTGAAGAGGGAGGAGGCCGGTGGCATACCTAAGCCACTGGAGAAGCTGTCCCC
GGCCTTATCGGTCATATTGGACTATGACACCGATGTCTCTCTAGAAAAGATCCAACCCGTTACCCACAGC
GGACAGCATTCAACCGGTGCCACCATGGACTACAAAGACCATGACGGTGATTATAAAGATCATGACATCG
ATTACAAGGATGACGATGACAAGGCGGCCGCTTAGTAAGTAAGATCCGCCCCTCTCCCTCCCCCCCCCTA
ACGTTACTGGCCGAAGCCGCTTGGAATAAGGCCGGTGTGCGTTTGTCTATATGTTATTTTCCACCATATT
GCCGTCTTTTGGCAATGTGAGGGCCCGGAAACCTGGCCCTGTCTTCTTGACGAGCATTCCTAGGGGTCTT
TCCCCTCTCGCCAAAGGAATGCAAGGTCTGTTGAATGTCGTGAAGGAAGCAGTTCCTCTGGAAGCTTCTT
GAAGACAAACAACGTCTGTAGCGACCCTTTGCAGGCAGCGGAACCCCCCACCTGGCGACAGGTGCCTCTG
CGGCCAAAAGCCACGTGTATAAGATACACCTGCAAAGGCGGCACAACCCCAGTGCCACGTTGTGAGTTGG
ATAGTTGTGGAAAGAGTCAAATGGCTCTCCTCAAGCGTATTCAACAAGGGGCTGAAGGATGCCCAGAAGG
TACCCCATTGTATGGGATCTGATCTGGGGCCTCGGTACACATGCTTTACATGTGTTTAGTCGAGGTTAAA
AAAACGTCTAGGCCCCCCGAACCACGGGGACGTGGTTTTCCTTTGAAAAACACGATGATAATATGGCCAC
AACCATGGCCAAGCCTTTGTCTCAAGAAGAATCCACCCTCATTGAAAGAGCAACGGCTACAATCAACAGC
ATCCCCATCTCTGAAGACTACAGCGTCGCCAGCGCAGCTCTCTCTAGCGACGGCCGCATCTTCACTGGTG
TCAATGTATATCATTTTACTGGGGGACCTTGTGCAGAACTCGTGGTGCTGGGCACTGCTGCTGCTGCGGC
AGCTGGCAACCTGACTTGTATCGTCGCGATCGGAAATGAGAACAGGGGCATCTTGAGCCCCTGCGGACGG
TGCCGACAGGTGCTTCTCGATCTGCATCCTGGGATCAAAGCCATAGTGAAGGACAGTGATGGACAGCCGA
CGGCAGTTGGGATTCGTGAATTGCTGCCCTCTGGTTATGTGTGGGAGGGCTAACTCGAGAGATCCTAATC
AACCTCTGG
